Addgene plasmid #231618: pVCS4
Purpose: Cumate and vanillate inducible toggle switch reported by mKate and/or sfGFP fluorescence signals; has RBS2 at R1 site and RBS1 at R2 site.
Depositing lab: Hans Christopher Bernstein. Depositing organization: University of Tromso. Publication: Fine-Tuning Genetic Circuits via Host Context and RBS Modulation. Chan DTC, Winter L, Bjerg J, Krsmanovic S, Baldwin GS, Bernstein HC. ACS Synth Biol. 2025 Jan 17;14(1):193-205. doi: 10.1021/acssynbio.4c00551. Epub 2025 Jan 4. PubMed 39754601.
Backbone
  Vector backbone: pSEVA231
  Backbone manufacturer: SEVA Collection
  Backbone size w/o insert (bp): 2996
  Vector type: Bacterial Expression, Synthetic Biology
Growth in bacteria
  Bacterial resistance: Kanamycin, 50 μg/mL
  Growth temperature: 37°C
  Growth strain: DH5alpha
  Copy number: Low Copy
Gene/Insert
  Gene/Insert name: Pcym-VanR-mKate2-Pvan-CymR-sfGFP
  Species: Synthetic
  Insert size (bp): 3618
  Promoter: Pvan/Pcym
  Cloning method: Other
Terms and licenses: Academic/Nonprofit Terms; Industry Terms: Not Available to Industry
Depositor comments: Please visit https://doi.org/10.1101/2024.07.20.604438 for bioRxiv preprint.
How to cite: pVCS4 was a gift from Hans Christopher Bernstein (Addgene plasmid # 231618 ; http://n2t.net/addgene:231618 ; RRID:Addgene_231618)
