[The description below was written by a language model from this plasmid's Addgene catalogue record and pLannotate feature annotations shown in this document.]
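Description:
pVCS4 is a bacterial synthetic-biology plasmid carrying a two-state genetic toggle switch on the pSEVA231 backbone. The backbone supplies the broad-host-range pBBR1 origin of replication together with its Rep protein gene, an IncP origin of transfer (oriT) that allows conjugative mobilisation when transfer functions are supplied by a donor, and an aphA1 kanamycin-resistance marker. The record lists it as low copy and propagated in E. coli DH5alpha. Lambda t0 and rrnB T1 terminators flank the cargo region and insulate it from the backbone.

The synthetic insert of about 3.6 kb is arranged as Pcym-VanR-mKate2-Pvan-CymR-sfGFP, that is, two mutually repressing transcription units. The cumate-responsive Pcym promoter, marked in the annotation by two CuO operators bound by CymR, drives the vanillate repressor VanR together with the red reporter mKate2. The vanillate-responsive Pvan promoter drives the cumate repressor CymR together with superfolder GFP. Each repressor therefore shuts off the promoter expressing the other. Adding cumate relieves CymR repression and pushes the circuit toward the VanR/mKate2 (red) state, while vanillate relieves VanR repression and favours the CymR/sfGFP (green) state. The automated feature table does not annotate VanR itself. It presumably lies in the unannotated stretch upstream of mKate2, and the J23119 fragment hit upstream of cymR probably corresponds to part of Pvan.

This variant has RBS2 at the R1 site and RBS1 at the R2 site, although the record does not spell out which coding sequences those sites precede. According to the associated publication title, it appears to belong to a set built to examine how ribosome binding site choice and host context tune circuit behaviour.
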