Features (pLannotate 1.2.2; 12 found; start..end, strand, type, name):
    133..160     +  protein_bind   CuO: CymR-binding P2 operator sequence from the p-cmt operon of Pseudomonas putida (Mullick et al., 2006) CymR
    191..218     +  protein_bind   CuO: CymR-binding P2 operator sequence from the p-cmt operon of Pseudomonas putida (Mullick et al., 2006) CymR
   1150..1839    +  CDS            mKate2: mKate2 is a basic (constitutively fluorescent) red fluorescent protein published in 2009, derived from Entacmaea quadricolor. It is reported to be a rapidly-maturing monomer with moderate acid sensitivity.
   1986..2010    +  promoter       J23119(SpeI) promoter (fragment): bacterial promoter (Registry of Standard Biological Parts BBa J23119) modified to end with an SpeI site
   2157..2765    +  CDS            cymR: CYMR_PSEPU - Experimental evidence at transcript level: Swiss-Prot protein existence level 2. Involved in the repression of the cym and cmt operons which are responsible of the p-cymene degradation. From Pseudomonas putida (Arthrobacter siderocapsulatus).
   2826..3536    +  CDS            superfolder GFP: GFP variant that folds robustly even when fused to poorly folded proteins (Pédelacq et al., 2006)
   3604..3698    +  terminator     lambda t0 terminator: transcription terminator from phage lambda
   3830..4642    +  CDS            aphA1: KKA1_ECOLX - Also known as nptI. Protein inferred from homology: Swiss-Prot protein existence level 3. Resistance to kanamycin and structurally-related aminoglycosides, including amikacin. From Escherichia coli.
   4812..4920    +  oriT           oriT: incP origin of transfer
   4931..5593    -  CDS            pBBR1 Rep: replication protein for the broad-host-range plasmid pBBR1 from Bordetella bronchiseptica
   5594..6365    -  rep_origin     pBBR1 oriV: replication origin of the broad-host-range plasmid pBBR1 from Bordetella bronchiseptica; requires the pBBR1 Rep protein for replication
   6480..6566    -  terminator     rrnB T1 terminator: Escherichia coli rrnB; transcription terminator T1 from the E. coli rrnB gene
>Addgene plasmid #231618 | pVCS4 | addgene full sequence | sequence record 464053 | Addgene NGS Result
CTCGGGTAAGAACTCGCACTTCGTGGAAACACTATTATCTGGTGGGTCTCTGTCCCTCGGTACCAAATTC
CAGAAAAGAGACGCTTTCGAGCGTCTTTTTTCGTTTTGGTCCGTGCCTACTCTGGAAAATCTAACAAACA
GACAATCTGGTCTGTTTGTATTATGGAAAATTTTTCTGTATAATAGATTCAACAAACAGACAATCTGGTC
TGTTTGTATTATAGCGCTCAACGGGTGTGCTTCCCGTTCTGATGAGTCCGTGAGGACGAAAGCGCCTCTA
CAAATAATTTTGTTTAAGGCTCGTGTTACTATTGGCTGAGATAAGGGTAGCAGAAAAAAGAGGGGAAATA
GTCCATGGACATGCCTCGTATTAAACCGGGTCAGCGTGTTATGATGGCACTGCGTAAAATGATTGCAAGC
GGTGAAATCAAAAGTGGTGAACGTATTGCAGAAATTCCGACCGCAGCAGCACTGGGTGTTAGCCGTATGC
CGGTTCGTATCGCACTGCGTTCACTGGAACAAGAAGGTCTGGTTGTTCGTCTGGGTGCACGTGGTTATGC
AGCCCGTGGTGTTAGCAGCGATCAGATTCGTGATGCAATTGAAGTTCGTGGTGTTCTGGAAGGTTTTGCA
GCACGTCGTCTGGCAGAACGTGGTATGACCGCAGAAACCCATGCACGTTTTGTTGTACTGATTGCAGAAG
GTGAAGCACTGTTTGCAGCCGGTCGCCTGAATGGTGAAGATCTGGATCGTTATGCCGCATATAATCAGGC
ATTTCATGATACCCTGGTTAGCGCAGCAGGTAATGGTGCAGTTGAAAGCGCACTGGCACGTAATGGTTTT
GAACCGTTTGCAGCAGCCGGTGCACTGGCCCTGGATCTGATGGACCTGTCTGCCGAATATGAACATCTGC
TGGCAGCACATCGTCAGCATCAGGCAGTTCTGGATGCAGTTAGCTGTGGTGATGCCGAAGGTGCAGAACG
TATTATGCGTGATCATGCACTGGCAGCAATTCGTAATGCAAAAGTTTTTGAAGCAGCAGCAAGCGCAGGC
GCACCGCTGGGTGCAGCATGGTCAATTCGTGCAGATTGAGGCTCGGTATCTCGTGGTCTGACGGTAAAAT
CTATTGTAAAAGAGGAGAAATAGTCCATGTCAGAATTAATTAAAGAAAATATGCACATGAAATTATATAT
GGAAGGTACTGTCAACAATCATCATTTCAAATGCACATCCGAAGGTGAAGGTAAACCATATGAAGGCACA
CAAACAATGCGCATCAAAGCAGTTGAAGGTGGACCCCTGCCCTTTGCGTTTGACATTCTCGCAACGAGCT
TTATGTACGGGTCTAAAACTTTTATCAATCACACCCAAGGCATTCCTGACTTTTTTAAACAGTCCTTTCC
TGAAGGCTTTACCTGGGAACGTGTAACAACTTATGAAGATGGCGGTGTACTTACAGCAACTCAAGATACG
AGTTTACAAGATGGCTGTCTGATTTACAATGTTAAAATCCGTGGCGTAAATTTCCCGAGTAACGGACCCG
TAATGCAAAAAAAAACTCTTGGTTGGGAAGCATCAACAGAAACCTTATATCCTGCGGACGGTGGCTTAGA
AGGACGCGCAGACATGGCACTGAAATTAGTTGGAGGCGGTCATTTAATCTGCAACCTGAAAACAACCTAT
CGTTCCAAAAAACCCGCTAAAAACCTTAAAATGCCTGGAGTATACTATGTTGATCGTCGCTTAGAACGTA
TTAAAGAAGCTGATAAAGAAACCTACGTTGAACAACATGAAGTAGCCGTAGCCCGTTATTGTGACCTTCC
GTCGAAATTAGGACATCGTTGAGGCTCGTTACTTACGACACTCCGAGACAGTCAGAGGGTATTTATTGAA
CTAGTCCCTCGGTACCAAATTCCAGAAAAGAGACGCTTTCGAGCGTCTTTTTTCGTTTTGGTCCGTGCCT
ACTCTGGAAAATCTATTGGATCCAATTGACAGCTAGCTCAGTCCTAGGTACCATTGGATCCAATAGCGCT
CAACGGGTGTGCTTCCCGTTCTGATGAGTCCGTGAGGACGAAAGCGCCTCTACAAATAATTTTGTTTAAG
GCTCGTGTTACTATTGGCTGAGATAAGGGTAGCAGAAAATCACACAGGACTAGTCCATGAGCCCGAAACG
TCGTACCCAGGCAGAACGTGCAATGGAAACCCAGGGTAAACTGATTGCAGCAGCACTGGGTGTTCTGCGT
GAAAAAGGTTATGCAGGTTTTCGTATTGCAGATGTTCCGGGTGCAGCCGGTGTTAGCCGTGGTGCACAGA
GCCATCATTTTCCGACCAAACTGGAACTGCTGCTGGCAACCTTTGAATGGCTGTATGAGCAGATTACCGA
ACGTAGCCGTGCACGTCTGGCAAAACTGAAACCGGAAGATGATGTTATTCAGCAGATGCTGGATGATGCA
GCAGAATTTTTTCTGGATGATGATTTTAGCATCGGCCTGGATCTGATTGTTGCAGCAGATCGTGATCCGG
CACTGCGTGAAGGTATTCAGCGTACCGTTGAACGTAATCGTTTTGTTGTTGAAGATATGTGGCTGGGTGT
GCTGGTGAGCCGTGGTCTGAGCCGTGATGATGCCGAAGATATTCTGTGGCTGATTTTTAACAGCGTTCGT
GGTCTGGTAGTTCGTAGCCTGTGGCAGAAAGATAAAGAACGTTTTGAACGTGTGCGTAATAGCACCCTGG
AAATTGCACGTGAACGTTATGCAAAATTCAAACGTTGAGGCTCGGTATCTCGTGGTCTGACGGTAAAATC
TATTGTAAAAGAGGAGAAATAGTCCATGCGTAAAGGCGAAGAGCTGTTCACTGGTGTCGTCCCTATTCTG
GTGGAACTGGATGGTGATGTCAACGGTCATAAGTTTTCCGTGCGTGGCGAGGGTGAAGGTGACGCAACTA
ATGGTAAACTGACGCTGAAGTTCATCTGTACTACTGGTAAACTGCCGGTACCTTGGCCGACTCTGGTAAC
GACGCTGACTTATGGTGTTCAGTGCTTTGCTCGTTATCCGGACCATATGAAGCAGCATGACTTCTTCAAG
TCCGCCATGCCGGAAGGCTATGTGCAGGAACGCACGATTTCCTTTAAGGATGACGGCACGTACAAAACGC
GTGCGGAAGTGAAATTTGAAGGCGATACTCTGGTAAACCGCATTGAGCTGAAAGGCATTGACTTTAAAGA
AGACGGCAATATCCTGGGCCATAAGCTGGAATACAATTTTAACAGCCACAATGTTTACATCACCGCCGAT
AAACAAAAAAATGGCACTAAAGCGAATTTTAAAATTCGCCACAACGTGGAGGATGGCAGCGTGCAGCTGG
CTGATCACTACCAGCAAAACACTCCAATCGGTGATGGTCCTGTTCTGCTGCCAGACAATCACTATCTGAG
CACGCAAAGCGTTCTGTCTAAAGATCCGAACGAGAAACGCGATCATATGGTTCTGCTGGAGTTCGTAACC
GCAGCGGGCATCACGCATGGTATGGATGAACTGTACGGCTCGGGAGACCTATCGGTAATAACAGTCCAAT
CTGGTGTAACTTCGGAATCGTCCACTAGTCTTGGACTCCTGTTGATAGATCCAGTAATGACCTCAGAACT
CCATCTGGATTTGTTCAGAACGCTCGGTTGCCGCCGGGCGTTTTTTATTGGTGAGAATCCAGGGGTCCCC
AATAATTACGATTTAAATTTGTGTCTCAAAATCTCTGATGTTACATTGCACAAGATAAAAATATATCATC
ATGAACAATAAAACTGTCTGCTTACATAAACAGTAATACAAGGGGTGTTATGAGCCATATTCAGCGTGAA
ACGAGCTGTAGCCGTCCGCGTCTGAACAGCAACATGGATGCGGATCTGTATGGCTATAAATGGGCGCGTG
ATAACGTGGGTCAGAGCGGCGCGACCATTTATCGTCTGTATGGCAAACCGGATGCGCCGGAACTGTTTCT
GAAACATGGCAAAGGCAGCGTGGCGAACGATGTGACCGATGAAATGGTGCGTCTGAACTGGCTGACCGAA
TTTATGCCGCTGCCGACCATTAAACATTTTATTCGCACCCCGGATGATGCGTGGCTGCTGACCACCGCGA
TTCCGGGCAAAACCGCGTTTCAGGTGCTGGAAGAATATCCGGATAGCGGCGAAAACATTGTGGATGCGCT
GGCCGTGTTTCTGCGTCGTCTGCATAGCATTCCGGTGTGCAACTGCCCGTTTAACAGCGATCGTGTGTTT
CGTCTGGCCCAGGCGCAGAGCCGTATGAACAACGGCCTGGTGGATGCGAGCGATTTTGATGATGAACGTA
ACGGCTGGCCGGTGGAACAGGTGTGGAAAGAAATGCATAAACTGCTGCCGTTTAGCCCGGATAGCGTGGT
GACCCACGGCGATTTTAGCCTGGATAACCTGATTTTCGATGAAGGCAAACTGATTGGCTGCATTGATGTG
GGCCGTGTGGGCATTGCGGATCGTTATCAGGATCTGGCCATTCTGTGGAACTGCCTGGGCGAATTTAGCC
CGAGCCTGCAAAAACGTCTGTTTCAGAAATATGGCATTGATAATCCGGATATGAACAAACTGCAATTTCA
TCTGATGCTGGATGAATTTTTCTAATAATTAATTGGACCGCGGTCCGCGCGTTGTCCTTTTCCGCTGCAT
AACCCTGCTTCGGGGTCATTATAGCGATTTTTTCGGTATATCCATCCTTTTTCGCACGATATACAGGATT
TTGCCAAAGGGTTCGTGTAGACTTTCCTTGGTGTATCCAACGGCGTCAGCCGGGCAGGATAGGTGAAGTA
GGCCCACCCGCGAGCGGGTGTTCCTTCTTCACTGTCCCTTATTCGCACCTGGCGGTGCTCAACGGGAATC
CTGCTCTGCGAGGCTGGCCGTAGGCCGGCCCTACCGGCGCGGCAGCGTTACCCGTGTCGGCGGCTCCAAC
GGCTCGCCATCGTCCAGAAAACACGGCTCATCGGGCATCGGCAGGCGCTGCTGCCCGCGCCGTTCCCATT
CCTCCGTTTCGGTCAAGGCTGGCAGGTCTGGTTCCATGCCCGGAATGCCGGGCTGGCTGGGCGGCTCCTC
GCCGGGGCCGGTCGGTAGTTGCTGCTCGCCCGGATACAGGGTCGGGATGCGGCGCAGGTCGCCATGCCCC
AACAGCGATTCGTCCTGGTCGTCGTGATCAACCACCACGGCGGCACTGAACACCGACAGGCGCAACTGGT
CGCGGGGCTGGCCCCACGCCACGCGGTCATTGACCACGTAGGCCGACACGGTGCCGGGGCCGTTGAGCTT
CACGACGGAGATCCAGCGCTCGGCCACCAAGTCCTTGACTGCGTATTGGACCGTCCGCAAAGAACGTCCG
ATGAGCTTGGAAAGTGTCTTCTGGCTGACCACCACGGCGTTCTGGTGGCCCATCTGCGCCACGAGGTGAT
GCAGCAGCATTGCCGCCGTGGGTTTCCTCGCAATAAGCCCGGCCCACGCCTCATGCGCTTTGCGTTCCGT
TTGCACCCAGTGACCGGGCTTGTTCTTGGCTTGAATGCCGATTTCTCTGGACTGCGTGGCCATGCTTATC
TCCATGCGGTAGGGGTGCCGCACGGTTGCGGCACCATGCGCAATCAGCTGCAACTTTTCGGCAGCGCGAC
AACAATTATGCGTTGCGTAAAAGTGGCAGTCAATTACAGATTTTCTTTAACCTACGCAATGAGCTATTGC
GGGGGGTGCCGCAATGAGCTGTTGCGTACCCCCCTTTTTTAAGTTGTTGATTTTTAAGTCTTTCGCATTT
CGCCCTATATCTAGTTCTTTGGTGCCCAAAGAAGGGCACCCCTGCGGGGTTCCCCCACGCCTTCGGCGCG
GCTCCCCCTCCGGCAAAAAGTGGCCCCTCCGGGGCTTGTTGATCGACTGCGCGGCCTTCGGCCTTGCCCA
AGGTGGCGCTGCCCCCTTGGAACCCCCGCACTCGCCGCCGTGAGGCTCGGGGGGCAGGCGGGCGGGCTTC
GCCCTTCGACTGCCCCCACTCGCATAGGCTTGGGTCGTTCCAGGCGCGTCAAGGCCAAGCCGCTGCGCGG
TCGCTGCGCGAGCCTTGACCCGCCTTCCACTTGGTGTCCAACCGGCAAGCGAAGCGCGCAGGCCGCAGGC
CGGAGGCTTTTCCCCAGAGAAAATTAAAAAAATTGATGGGGCAAGGCCGCAGGCCGCGCAGTTGGAGCCG
GTGGGTATGTGGTCGAAGGCTGGGTAGCCGGTGGGCAATCCCTGTGGTCAAGCTCGTGGGCAGGCGCAGC
CTGTCCATCAGCTTGTCCAGCAGGGTTGTCCACGGGCCGAGCGAAGCGAGCCAGCCGGTGGCCGCTCGCG
GCCATCGTCCACATATCCACGGGCTGGCAAGGGAGCGCAGCGACCGCGCAGGGCGAAGCCCGGAGAGCAA
GCCCGTAGGGGGGGCGCGCCCAGCTGTCTAGGGCGGCGGATTTGTCCTACTCAGGAGAGCGTTCACCGAC
AAACAACAGATAAAACGAAAGGCCCAGTCTTTCGACTGAGCCTTTCGTTTTATTTGATGCCTTTAATTAA
GG
